Addgene plasmid #174178: pFX-mito-mKate2
Purpose: Express mKate2 with mitochondria-targeting sequence in mammalian cells
Depositing lab: Yusuke Ohba. Depositing organization: Hokkaido University. Publication: Folding Latency of Fluorescent Proteins Affects the Mitochondrial Localization of Fusion Proteins. Kashiwagi S, Fujioka Y, Satoh AO, Yoshida A, Fujioka M, Nepal P, Tsuzuki A, Aoki O, Paudel S, Sasajima H, Ohba Y. Cell Struct Funct. 2019 Dec 26;44(2):183-194. doi: 10.1247/csf.19028. Epub 2019 Nov 15. PubMed 31735740.
Backbone
  Vector backbone: pFX
  Backbone size w/o insert (bp): 4000
  Total vector size (bp): 4820
  Vector type: Mammalian Expression
  Selectable markers: Neomycin (select with G418)
Growth in bacteria
  Bacterial resistance: Kanamycin, 50 μg/mL
  Growth temperature: 37°C
  Growth strain: DH5alpha
  Copy number: High Copy
Gene/Insert
  Gene/Insert name: mKate2 with mitochondria-targeting sequence
  Insert size (bp): 800
  Promoter: CMV
  Tag / fusion protein: the mitochondria-targeting sequence of the cytochrome c oxidase subunit VIII (N terminal on insert)
  Cloning method: Restriction Enzyme; 5′ cloning site XhoI (not destroyed); 3′ cloning site BglII (not destroyed)
  Sequencing primers: 5′ none; 3′ none
Terms and licenses: Academic/Nonprofit Terms; Industry Terms: Not Available to Industry
How to cite: pFX-mito-mKate2 was a gift from Yusuke Ohba (Addgene plasmid # 174178 ; http://n2t.net/addgene:174178 ; RRID:Addgene_174178)
