[The description below was written by a language model from this plasmid's Addgene catalogue record and pLannotate feature annotations shown in this document.]
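Description:
pFX-mito-mKate2 is a mammalian expression plasmid built on the pFX backbone that directs the red fluorescent protein mKate2 to mitochondria. It is propagated in E. coli as a high-copy plasmid through a ColE1/pUC-type origin and also carries an f1 phage origin. A single NeoR/KanR gene (Tn5 aminoglycoside phosphotransferase) serves both hosts. It is preceded by a bacterial bla-type promoter, giving kanamycin resistance in bacteria, and by the SV40 enhancer/early promoter, giving G418 selection in mammalian cells. An HSV TK polyadenylation signal terminates this cassette. The catalogue lists a total size of about 4.8 kb, and the sequenced record is slightly longer at roughly 4.9 kb.

The payload is driven by the human cytomegalovirus immediate early enhancer and promoter. The open reading frame begins with the mitochondrial presequence of human cytochrome c oxidase subunit VIII (COX8), followed after a short linker region by mKate2, a monomeric, rapidly maturing red fluorescent protein derived from Entacmaea quadricolor. The insert was cloned between XhoI and BglII sites, both of which are retained. The SV40 polyadenylation signal follows the insert. The N-terminal COX8 presequence acts as an import signal that routes the newly made fusion protein into the mitochondria. The automated annotation also reports short fragments of SV40 large T antigen, ble and the bGH polyadenylation signal, which are probably backbone remnants or partial sequence matches rather than functional parts.

The stated purpose is expression of mitochondria-targeted mKate2 in mammalian cells, which makes the plasmid a red mitochondrial marker for fluorescence imaging. The associated publication examined how the folding latency of fluorescent proteins affects the mitochondrial localisation of fusion proteins.
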