Features (pLannotate 1.2.2; 14 found; start..end, strand, type, name):
     61..364     +  enhancer       CMV enhancer: human cytomegalovirus immediate early enhancer
    365..568     +  promoter       CMV promoter: human cytomegalovirus (CMV) immediate early promoter
    624..698     +  CDS            COX8 presequence: mitochondrial presequence of human cytochrome c oxidase subunit VIII (Rizutto et al., 1989)
    756..1451    +  CDS            mKate2: mKate2 is a basic (constitutively fluorescent) red fluorescent protein published in 2009, derived from Entacmaea quadricolor. It is reported to be a rapidly-maturing monomer with moderate acid sensitivity.
   1573..1657    +  CDS            large T antigen (fragment): large T antigen from SV40 (simian virus 40)
   1680..1801    +  polyA_signal   SV40 poly(A) signal: SV40 polyadenylation signal
   1835..2263    -  rep_origin     f1 ori (sequence partly withheld): f1 bacteriophage origin of replication; arrow indicates direction of (+) strand synthesis
   2290..2394    +  promoter       AmpR promoter: bla
   2396..2753    +  promoter       SV40 promoter: SV40 enhancer and early promoter
   2788..3582    +  CDS            NeoR/KanR: aminoglycoside phosphotransferase from Tn5; aph(3')-II (or nptII); confers resistance to neomycin, kanamycin, and G418 (Geneticin®)
   3603..3755    +  CDS            ble (fragment): BLE_KLEPN - Experimental evidence at protein level: Swiss-Prot protein existence level 1. Binding protein with a strong affinity to the bleomycin family of antibiotics. Binds to CL990; an antimitotic-antibiotic compound. From Klebsiella pneumoniae.
   3814..3861    +  polyA_signal   HSV TK poly(A) signal: herpes simplex virus thymidine kinase polyadenylation signal (Cole and Stacy, 1985)
   3952..3968    -  polyA_signal   bGH poly(A) signal (fragment): bovine growth hormone polyadenylation signal
   4190..4778    +  rep_origin     ori: high-copy-number ColE1/pMB1/pBR322/pUC origin of replication
>Addgene plasmid #174178 | pFX-mito-mKate2 | addgene full sequence | sequence record 354828 | Addgene NGS Result
TAGTTATTAATAGTAATCAATTACGGGGTCATTAGTTCATAGCCCATATATGGAGTTCCGCGTTACATAA
CTTACGGTAAATGGCCCGCCTGGCTGACCGCCCAACGACCCCCGCCCATTGACGTCAATAATGACGTATG
TTCCCATAGTAACGCCAATAGGGACTTTCCATTGACGTCAATGGGTGGAGTATTTACGGTAAACTGCCCA
CTTGGCAGTACATCAAGTGTATCATATGCCAAGTACGCCCCCTATTGACGTCAATGACGGTAAATGGCCC
GCCTGGCATTATGCCCAGTACATGACCTTATGGGACTTTCCTACTTGGCAGTACATCTACGTATTAGTCA
TCGCTATTACCATGGTGATGCGGTTTTGGCAGTACATCAATGGGCGTGGATAGCGGTTTGACTCACGGGG
ATTTCCAAGTCTCCACCCCATTGACGTCAATGGGAGTTTGTTTTGGCACCAAAATCAACGGGACTTTCCA
AAATGTCGTAACAACTCCGCCCCATTGACGCAAATGGGCGGTAGGCGTGTACGGTGGGAGGTCTATATAA
GCAGAGCTGGTTTAGTGAACCGTCAGATCCGCTAGCGCTACCGGTTCTAGAGCCATGCTCGAGATGTCCG
TCCTGACGCCGCTGCTGCTGCGGGGCTTGACAGGCTCGGCCCGGCGGCTCCCAGTGCCGCGCGCCAAGAT
CCATTCGTTGGGGGATCCACCGGTCGCCACCTGCGGCCGCGGAGGCTCCGGAGGAATGGTGAGCGAGCTG
ATTAAGGAGAACATGCACATGAAGCTGTACATGGAGGGCACCGTGAACAACCACCACTTCAAGTGCACAT
CCGAGGGCGAAGGCAAGCCCTACGAGGGCACCCAGACCATGAGAATCAAGGCGGTCGAGGGCGGCCCTCT
CCCCTTCGCCTTCGACATCCTGGCTACCAGCTTCATGTACGGCAGCAAAACCTTCATCAACCACACCCAG
GGCATCCCCGACTTCTTTAAGCAGTCCTTCCCCGAGGGCTTCACATGGGAGAGAGTCACCACATACGAAG
ACGGGGGCGTGCTGACCGCTACCCAGGACACCAGCCTCCAGGACGGCTGCCTCATCTACAACGTCAAGAT
CAGAGGGGTGAACTTCCCATCCAACGGCCCTGTGATGCAGAAGAAAACACTCGGCTGGGAGGCCTCCACC
GAGACCCTGTACCCCGCTGACGGCGGCCTGGAAGGCAGAGCCGACATGGCCCTGAAGCTCGTGGGCGGGG
GCCACCTGATCTGCAACTTGAAGACCACATACAGATCCAAGAAACCCGCTAAGAACCTCAAGATGCCCGG
CGTCTACTATGTGGACAGAAGACTGGAAAGAATCAAGGAGGCCGACAAAGAGACCTACGTCGAGCAGCAC
GAGGTGGCTGTGGCCAGATACTGCGACCTCCCTAGCAAACTGGGGCACAGATAGATCTCTGACTGACTGA
GATGCGCGGATGTCGAACGGCAGTTCGGCCGAATAGGCCGACAGCCGGCCGTCGGCCGACGACACGGCCA
GGGCCGGCGGGGATCCACCGGATCTAGATAACTGATCATAATCAGCCATACCACATTTGTAGAGGTTTTA
CTTGCTTTAAAAAACCTCCCACACCTCCCCCTGAACCTGAAACATAAAATGAATGCAATTGTTGTTGTTA
ACTTGTTTATTGCAGCTTATAATGGTTACAAATAAAGCAATAGCATCACAAATTTCACAAATAAAGCATT
TTTTTCACTGCATTCTAGTTGTGGTTTGTCCAAACTCATCAATGTATCTTAAGGCGTAAATTGTAAGCGT
TAATATTTTGTTAAAATTCGCGTTAAATTTTTGTTAAATCAGCTCATTTTTTAACCAATAGGCCGAAATC
GGCAAAATCCCTTATAAATCAAAAGAATAGACCGAGATAGGGT
[37 nt withheld, positions 1934-1970]
AAAGAACGTGGACTCCAACGTCAAAGG
[49 nt withheld, positions 1998-2046]
T
[91 nt withheld, positions 2048-2138]
G
[124 nt withheld, positions 2140-2263]
CAGGTGGCACTTTTCGGGGAAATGTGCGCGGAACCCCTATTTGTTTATTTTTCTAAATACATTCAAATAT
GTATCCGCTCATGAGACAATAACCCTGATAAATGCTTCAATAATATTGAAAAAGGAAGAGTCCTGAGGCG
GAAAGAACCAGCTGTGGAATGTGTGTCAGTTAGGGTGTGGAAAGTCCCCAGGCTCCCCAGCAGGCAGAAG
TATGCAAAGCATGCATCTCAATTAGTCAGCAACCAGGTGTGGAAAGTCCCCAGGCTCCCCAGCAGGCAGA
AGTATGCAAAGCATGCATCTCAATTAGTCAGCAACCATAGTCCCGCCCCTAACTCCGCCCATCCCGCCCC
TAACTCCGCCCAGTTCCGCCCATTCTCCGCCCCATGGCTGACTAATTTTTTTTATTTATGCAGAGGCCGA
GGCCGCCTCGGCCTCTGAGCTATTCCAGAAGTAGTGAGGAGGCTTTTTTGGAGGCCTAGGCTTTTGCAAA
GATCGATCAAGAGACAGGATGAGGATCGTTTCGCATGATTGAACAAGATGGATTGCACGCAGGTTCTCCG
GCCGCTTGGGTGGAGAGGCTATTCGGCTATGACTGGGCACAACAGACAATCGGCTGCTCTGATGCCGCCG
TGTTCCGGCTGTCAGCGCAGGGGCGCCCGGTTCTTTTTGTCAAGACCGACCTGTCCGGTGCCCTGAATGA
ACTGCAAGACGAGGCAGCGCGGCTATCGTGGCTGGCCACGACGGGCGTTCCTTGCGCAGCTGTGCTCGAC
GTTGTCACTGAAGCGGGAAGGGACTGGCTGCTATTGGGCGAAGTGCCGGGGCAGGATCTCCTGTCATCTC
ACCTTGCTCCTGCCGAGAAAGTATCCATCATGGCTGATGCAATGCGGCGGCTGCATACGCTTGATCCGGC
TACCTGCCCATTCGACCACCAAGCGAAACATCGCATCGAGCGAGCACGTACTCGGATGGAAGCCGGTCTT
GTCGATCAGGATGATCTGGACGAAGAGCATCAGGGGCTCGCGCCAGCCGAACTGTTCGCCAGGCTCAAGG
CGAGCATGCCCGACGGCGAGGATCTCGTCGTGACCCATGGCGATGCCTGCTTGCCGAATATCATGGTGGA
AAATGGCCGCTTTTCTGGATTCATCGACTGTGGCCGGCTGGGTGTGGCGGACCGCTATCAGGACATAGCG
TTGGCTACCCGTGATATTGCTGAAGAGCTTGGCGGCGAATGGGCTGACCGCTTCCTCGTGCTTTACGGTA
TCGCCGCTCCCGATTCGCAGCGCATCGCCTTCTATCGCCTTCTTGACGAGTTCTTCTGAGCGGGACTCTG
GGGTTCGAAATGACCGACCAAGCGACGCCCAACCTGCCATCACGAGATTTCGATTCCACCGCCGCCTTCT
ATGAAAGGTTGGGCTTCGGAATCGTTTTCCGGGACGCCGGCTGGATGATCCTCCAGCGCGGGGATCTCAT
GCTGGAGTTCTTCGCCCACCCTAGGGGGAGGCTAACTGAAACACGGAAGGAGACAATACCGGAAGGAACC
CGCGCTATGACGGCAATAAAAAGACAGAATAAAACGCACGGTGTTGGGTCGTTTGTTCATAAACGCGGGG
TTCGGTCCCAGGGCTGGCACTCTGTCGATACCCCACCGAGACCCCATTGGGGCCAATACGCCCGCGTTTC
TTCCTTTTCCCCACCCCACCCCCCAAGTTCGGGTGAAGGCCCAGGGCTCGCAGCCAACGTCGGGGCGGCA
GGCCCTGCCATAGCCTCAGGTTACTCATATATACTTTAGATTGATTTAAAACTTCATTTTTAATTTAAAA
GGATCTAGGTGAAGATCCTTTTTGATAATCTCATGACCAAAATCCCTTAACGTGAGTTTTCGTTCCACTG
AGCGTCAGACCCCGTAGAAAAGATCAAAGGATCTTCTTGAGATCCTTTTTTTCTGCGCGTAATCTGCTGC
TTGCAAACAAAAAAACCACCGCTACCAGCGGTGGTTTGTTTGCCGGATCAAGAGCTACCAACTCTTTTTC
CGAAGGTAACTGGCTTCAGCAGAGCGCAGATACCAAATACTGTTCTTCTAGTGTAGCCGTAGTTAGGCCA
CCACTTCAAGAACTCTGTAGCACCGCCTACATACCTCGCTCTGCTAATCCTGTTACCAGTGGCTGCTGCC
AGTGGCGATAAGTCGTGTCTTACCGGGTTGGACTCAAGACGATAGTTACCGGATAAGGCGCAGCGGTCGG
GCTGAACGGGGGGTTCGTGCACACAGCCCAGCTTGGAGCGAACGACCTACACCGAACTGAGATACCTACA
GCGTGAGCTATGAGAAAGCGCCACGCTTCCCGAAGGGAGAAAGGCGGACAGGTATCCGGTAAGCGGCAGG
GTCGGAACAGGAGAGCGCACGAGGGAGCTTCCAGGGGGAAACGCCTGGTATCTTTATAGTCCTGTCGGGT
TTCGCCACCTCTGACTTGAGCGTCGATTTTTGTGATGCTCGTCAGGGGGGCGGAGCCTATGGAAAAACGC
CAGCAACGCGGCCTTTTTACGGTTCCTGGCCTTTTGCTGGCCTTTTGCTCACATGTTCTTTCCTGCGTTA
TCCCCTGATTCTGTGGATAACCGTATTACCGCCATGCAT
